>Addgene plasmid #209393 | pGG-NES-TurboID | addgene full sequence | sequence record 418446 | Addgene NGS Result
GAAAACTCACGTTAAGGGATTTTGGTCATGAGATTATCAAAAAGGATCTTCACCTAGATCATCGGAAGAA
CGGCAACTAAGCTGCCGGGTTTGAAACACGGATGATCTCGCGGAGGGTAGCATGTTGATTGTAACGATGA
CAGAGCGTTGCTGCCTGTGATCAATTCGGGCACGAACCCAGTGGACATAAGCCTGTTCGGTTCGTAAGCT
GTAATGCAAGTAGCGTATGCGCTCACGCAACTGGTCCAGAACCTTGACCGAACGCAGCGGTGGTAACGGC
GCAGTGGCGGTTTTCATGGCTTGTTATGACTGTTTTTTTGGGGTACAGTCTATGCCTCGGGCATCCAAGC
AGCAAGCGCGTTACGCCGTGGGTCGATGTTTGATGTTATGGAGCAGCAACGATGTTACGCAGCAGGGCAG
TCGCCCTAAAACAAAGTTAAACATCATGGGGGAAGCGGTGATCGCCGAAGTATCGACTCAACTATCAGAG
GTAGTTGGCGTCATCGAGCGCCATCTCGAACCGACGTTGCTGGCCGTACATTTGTACGGCTCCGCAGTGG
ATGGCGGCCTGAAGCCACACAGTGATATTGATTTGCTGGTTACGGTGACCGTAAGGCTTGATGAAACAAC
GCGGCGAGCTTTGATCAACGACCTTTTGGAAACTTCGGCTTCCCCTGGAGAGAGCGAGATTCTCCGCGCT
GTAGAAGTCACCATTGTTGTGCACGACGACATCATTCCGTGGCGTTATCCAGCTAAGCGCGAACTGCAAT
TTGGAGAATGGCAGCGCAATGACATTCTTGCAGGTATCTTCGAGCCAGCCACGATCGACATTGATCTGGC
TATCTTGCTGACAAAAGCAAGAGAACATAGCGTTGCCTTGGTAGGTCCAGCGGCGGAGGAACTCTTTGAT
CCGGTTCCTGAACAGGATCTATTTGAGGCGCTAAATGAAACCTTAACGCTATGGAACTCGCCGCCCGACT
GGGCTGGCGATGAGCGAAATGTAGTGCTTACGTTGTCCCGCATTTGGTACAGCGCAGTAACCGGCAAAAT
CGCGCCGAAGGATGTCGCTGCCGACTGGGCAATGGAGCGCCTGCCGGCCCAGTATCAGCCCGTCATACTT
GAAGCTAGACAGGCTTATCTTGGACAAGAAGAAGATCGCTTGGCCTCGCGCGCAGATCAGTTGGAAGAAT
TTGTCCACTACGTGAAAGGCGAGATCACCAAGGTAGTCGGCAAATAATGTCTAGCTAGAAATTCGTTCAA
GCCGACGCCGCTTCGCGGCGCGGCTTAACTCAAGCGTTAGATGCACTAAGCACATAATTGCTCACAGCCA
AACTATCAGGTCAAGTCTGCTTTTATTATTTTTAAGCGTGCATAATAAGCCCTACACAAATTGGGAGATA
TATCATGCATGACCAAAATCCCTTAACGTGAGTTTTCGTTCCACTGAGCGTCAGACCCCGTAGAAAAGAT
CAAAGGATCTTCTGCCATTTTTGGGGTGAGGCCGTTCGCGGCCGAGGGGCGCAGCCCCTGGGGGGATGGG
AGCTCGGTGCCTTGATGTGGGCGCCGGCGGTCGAGTGGCGACGGCGCGGCTTGTCCGCGCCCTGGTAGAT
TGCCTGGCCGTAGGCCAGCCATTTTTGAGCGGCCAGCGGCCGCGATAGGCCGACGCGAAGCGGCGGGGCG
TAGGGAGCGCAGCGACCGAAGGGTAGGCGCTTTTTGCAGCTCTTCGGCTGTGCGCTGGCCAGACAGTTAT
GCACAGGCCAGGCGGGTTTTAAGAGTTTTAATAAGTTTTAAAGAGTTTTAGGCGGAAAAATCGCCTTTTT
TCTCTTTTATATCAGTCACTTACATGTGTGACCGGTTCCCAATGTACGGCTTTGGGTTCCCAATGTACGG
GTTCCGGTTCCCAATGTACGGCTTTGGGTTCCCAATGTACGTGCTATCCACAGGAAAGAAGCTTTTTCGA
CCTTTTTCCCCTGCTAGGGCAATTTGCCCTAGCATCTGCTCCGTACATTAGGAACCGGCGGATGCTTCGC
CCTCGATCAGGTTGCGGTAGCGCATGACTAGGATCGGGCCAGCCTGCCCCGCCTCCTCCTTCAAATCGTA
CTCCGGCAGGTCATTTGACCCGATCAGCTTGCGCACGGTGAAACAGAACTTCTTGAACTCTCCGGCGCTG
CCACTGCGTTCGTAGATCGTCTTGAACAACCATCTGGCTTCTGCCTTGCCTGCGGCGCGGCGTGCCAGGC
GGTAGAGAAAACGGCCGATGCCGGGATCGATCAAAAAGTAATCGGGGTGAACCGTCAGCACGTCCGGGTT
CTTGCCTTCTGTGATCTCGCGGTACATCCAATCAGCTAGCTCGATCTCGATGTACTCCGGCCGCCCGGTT
TCGCTCTTTACGATCTTGTAGCGGCTAATCAAGGCTTCACCCTCGGATACCGTCACCAGGCGGCCGTTCT
TGGCCTTCTTCGTACGCTGCATGGCAACGTGCGTGGTGTTTAACCGAATGCAGGTTTCTACCAGGTCGTC
TTTCTGCTTTCCGCCATCGGCTCGCCGGCAGAACTTGAGTACGTCCGCAACGTGTGGACGGAACACGCGG
CCGGGCTTGTCTCCCTTCCCTTCCCGGTATCGGTTCATGGATTCGGTTAGATGGGAAACCGCCATCAGTA
CCAGGTCGTAATCCCACACACTGGCCATGCCGGCCGGCCCTGCGGAAACCTCTACGTGCCCGTCTGGAAG
CTCGTAGCGGATCACCTCGCCAGCTCGTCGGTCACGCTTCGACAGACGGAAAACGGCCACGTCCATGATG
CTGCGACTATCGCGGGTGCCCACGTCATAGAGCATCGGAACGAAAAAATCTGGTTGCTCGTCGCCCTTGG
GCGGCTTCCTAATCGACGACGCACCGGCTGCCGGCGGTTGCCGGGATTCTTTGCGGATTCGATCAGCGGC
CGCTTGCCACGATTCACCGGGGCGTGCTTCTGCCTCGATGCGTTGCCGCTGGGCGGCCTGCGCGGCCTTC
AACTTCTCCACCAGGTCATCACCCAGCGCCGCGCCGATTTGTACCGGGCCGGATGGTTTGCGACCGCTCA
CGCCGATTCCTCGGGCTTGGGGGTTCCAGTGCCATTGCAGGGCCGGCAGACAACCCAGCCGCTTACGCCT
GGCCAACCGCCCGTTCCTCCACACATGGGGCATTCCACGGCGTCGGTGCCTGGTTGTTCTTGATTTTCCA
TGCCGCCTCCTTTAGCCGCTAAAATTCATCTACTCATTTATTCATTTGCTCATTTACTCTGGTAGCTGCG
CGATGTATTCAGATAGCAGCTCGGTAATGGTCTTGCCTTGGCGTACCGCGTACATCTTCAGCTTGGTGTG
ATCCTCCGCCGGCAACTGAAAGTTGACCCGCTTCATGGCTGGCGTGTCTGCCAGGCTGGCCAACGTTGCA
GCCTTGCTGCTGCGTGCGCTCGGACGGCCGGCACTTAGCGTGTTTGTGCTTTTGCTCATTTTCTCTTTAC
CTCATTAACTCAAATGAGTTTTGATTTAATTTCAGCGGCCAGCGCCTGGACCTCGCGGGCAGCGTCGCCC
TCGGGTTCTGATTCAAGAACGGTTGTGCCGGCGGCGGCAGTGCCTGGGTAGCTCACGCGCTGCGTGATAC
GGGACTCAAGAATGGGCAGCTCGTACCCGGCCAGCGCCTCGGCAACCTCACCGCCGATGCGCGTGCCTTT
GATCGCCCGCGACACGACAAAGGCCGCTTGTAGCCTTCCATCCGTGACCTCAATGCGCTGCTTAACCAGC
TCCACCAGGTCGGCGGTGGCCCATATGTCGTAAGGGCTTGGCTGCACCGGAATCAGCACGAAGTCGGCTG
CCTTGATCGCGGACACAGCCAAGTCCGCCGCCTGGGGCGCTCCGTCGATCACTACGAAGTCGCGCCGGCC
GATGGCCTTCACGTCGCGGTCAATCGTCGGGCGGTCGATGCCGACAACGGTTAGCGGTTGATCTTCCCGC
ACGGCCGCCCAATCGCGGGCACTGCCCTGGGGATCGGAATCGACTAACAGAACATCGGCCCCGGCGAGTT
GCAGGGCGCGGGCTAGATGGGTTGCGATGGTCGTCTTGCCTGACCCGCCTTTCTGGTTAAGTACAGCGAT
AACCTTCATGCGTTCCCCTTGCGTATTTGTTTATTTACTCATCGCATCATATACGCAGCGACCGCATGAC
GCAAGCTGTTTTACTCAAATACACATCACCTTTTTAGACGGCGGCGCTCGGTTTCTTCAGCGGCCAAGCT
GGCCGGCCAGGCCGCCAGCTTGGCATCAGACAAACCGGCCAGGATTTCATGCAGCCGCACGGCTGATGGG
CTGCCTGTATCGAGTGGTGATTTTGTGCCGAGCTGCCGGTCGGGGAGCTGTTGGCTGGCTGGTGGCAGGA
TATATTGTGGTGTAAACAAATTGACGCTTAGACAACTTAATAACACATTGCGGACGTTTTTAATGTACTG
GGGTGGATTACGGAAGACAATACGGCGGAGATTAGCCTTTTCAATTTCAGAAAGAATGCTAACCCACAGA
TGGTTAGAGAGGCTTACGCAGCACGACTCATCAAGACGATCTACCCGAGCAATAATCTCCAGGAAATCAA
ATACCTTCCCAAGAAGGTTAAAGATGCAGTCAAAAGATTCAGGACTAACTGCATCAAGAACACAGAGAAA
GATATATTTCTCAAGATCAGAAGTACTATTCCAGTATGGACGATTCAAGGCTTGCTTCACAAACCAAGGC
AAGTAATAGAGATTGGAGTCTCTAAAAAGGTAGTTCCCACTGAATCAAAGGCCATGGAGTCAAAGATTCA
AATAGAGGACCTAACAGAACTCGCCGTAAAGACTGGCGAACAGTTCATACAGAGTCTCTTACGACTCAAT
GACAAGAAGAAAATCTTCGTCAACATGGTGGAGCACGACACACTTGTCTACTCCAAAAATATCAAAGATA
CAGTCTCAGAAGAGCAAAGGGCAATTGAGACTTTTCAACAAAGGGTAATATCCGGAAACCTCCTCGGATT
CCATTGCCCAGCTATCTGTCACTTTATTGTGAAGATAGTGGAAAAGGAAGGTGGCTCCTACAAATGCCAT
CATTGCGATAAAGGAAAGGCCATCGTTGAAGATGCCTCTGCCGACAGTGGTCCCAAAGATGGACCCCCAC
CCACGAGGAGCATCGTGGAAAAAGAACACGTTCCAACCACGACTTCAAAGCAAGTGGATTGATGTGATAT
CTCCACTGACGTAAGGGATGACGCACAATCCCACTATCCTTCGCAAGACCCTTCCTCTATATAAGGAAGT
TCATTTCATTTGGAGAGAACACGTCTGAACAATGCTGCAGAACGAGCTTGCTCTTAAGTTGGCTGGACTT
GATATTAACAAGACTGGAGGAGTCGACTCGAGTGCGGCCGCCACCATGTACCCGTATGATGTTCCGGATT
ACGCTGGCTATCCCTACGACGTGCCCGACTATGCCGGGTACCCCTATGACGTCCCAGACTACGCAGCTAG
CAAAGACAATACTGTGCCTCTGAAGCTGATCGCTCTCCTGGCTAATGGCGAGTTCCATAGTGGCGAACAG
CTGGGAGAAACCCTGGGCATGTCCAGGGCCGCTATCAACAAGCACATTCAGACTCTGCGCGACTGGGGCG
TGGACGTGTTCACCGTGCCCGGAAAGGGCTACTCTCTGCCCGAGCCTATCCCGCTGCTGAACGCTAAACA
GATTCTGGGACAGCTGGACGGCGGGAGCGTGGCAGTCCTGCCTGTGGTAGACTCCACCAATCAGTACCTG
CTGGATCGAATCGGCGAGCTGAAGAGTGGGGATGCTTGCATTGCAGAATATCAGCAGGCAGGGAGAGGAA
GCAGAGGGAGGAAATGGTTCTCTCCTTTTGGAGCTAACCTGTACCTGAGTATGTTTTGGCGCCTGAAGCG
GGGACCAGCAGCAATCGGCCTGGGCCCGGTCATCGGAATTGTCATGGCAGAAGCGCTGCGAAAGCTGGGA
GCAGACAAGGTGCGAGTCAAATGGCCCAATGACCTGTATCTGCAGGATAGAAAGCTGGCAGGCATCCTGG
TGGAGCTGGCCGGAATAACAGGCGATGCTGCACAGATCGTCATTGGCGCCGGGATTAACGTGGCTATGAG
GCGCGTGGAGGAAAGCGTGGTCAATCAGGGCTGGATCACACTGCAGGAAGCAGGGATTAACCTGGACAGG
AATACTCTGGCCGCTACGCTGATCCGAGAGCTGCGGGCAGCCCTGGAACTGTTCGAGCAGGAAGGCCTGG
CTCCATATCTGCCACGGTGGGAGAAGCTGGATAACTTCATCAATAGACCCGTGAAGCTGATCATTGGGGA
CAAAGAGATTTTCGGGATTAGCCGGGGGATTGATAAACAGGGAGCCCTGCTGCTGGAACAGGACGGAGTT
ATCAAACCCTGGATGGGCGGAGAAATCAGTCTGCGGTCTGCCGAAAAGTAGAAGGGCTAAGACCTAAGCT
AGCCTAGAATCGATCGTTCAAACATTTGGCAATAAAGTTTCTTAAGATTGAATCCTGTTGCCGGTCTTGC
GATGATTATCATATAATTTCTGTTGAATTACGTTAAGCATGTAATAATTAACATGTAATGCATGACGTTA
TTTATGAGATGGGTTTTTATGATTAGAGTCCCGCAATTATACATTTAATACGCGATAGAAAACAAAATAT
AGCGCGCAAACTAGGATAAATTATCGCGCGCGGTGTCATCTATGTTACTAGATCTGAGTGACCTAAGCTA
GCCTAGTGTCGGGCTTGTCTTCTCTGGTTTAAACTATCAGTGTTTGACAGGATATATTGGCGGGTAAACC
TAAGAGAAAAGAGCGTTTATTAGAATAATCGGATATTTAAAAGGGCGTGAAAAGGTTTATCCGTTCGTCC
ATTTGTATGTGCCAACCACAGGAACCGTAAAAAGGCCGCGTTGCTGGCGTTTTTCCATAGGCTCCGCCCC
CCTGACGAGCATCACAAAAATCGACGCTCAAGTCAGAGGTGGCGAAACCCGACAGGACTATAAAGATACC
AGGCGTTTCCCCCTGGAAGCTCCCTCGTGCGCTCTCCTGTTCCGACCCTGCCGCTTACCGGATACCTGTC
CGCCTTTCTCCCTTCGGGAAGCGTGGCGCTTTCTCATAGCTCACGCTGTAGGTATCTCAGTTCGGTGTAG
GTCGTTCGCTCCAAGCTGGGCTGTGTGCACGAACCCCCCGTTCAGCCCGACCGCTGCGCCTTATCCGGTA
ACTATCGTCTTGAGTCCAACCCGGTAAGACACGACTTATCGCCACTGGCAGCAGCCACTGGTAACAGGAT
TAGCAGAGCGAGGTATGTAGGCGGTGCTACAGAGTTCTTGAAGTGGTGGCCTAACTACGGCTACACTAGA
AGGACAGTATTTGGTATCTGCGCTCTGCTGAAGCCAGTTACCTTCGGAAAAAGAGTTGGTAGCTCTTGAT
CCGGCAAACAAACCACCGCTGGTAGCGGTGGTTTTTTTGTTTGCAAGCAGCAGATTACGCGCAGAAAAAA
AGGATCTCAAGAAGATCCTTTGATCTTTTCTACGGGGTCTGACGCTCAGTGGAAC
Features (pLannotate 1.2.2; 13 found; start..end, strand, type, name):
    184..207     +  promoter       Pc promoter (fragment): intI1 (promoter lies within the coding sequence); class 1 integron promoter
    383..439     +  CDS            GmR (fragment): gentamycin acetyltransferase; aacC1; confers resistance to gentamycin
    450..1237    +  CDS            SmR (fragment): aminoglycoside adenylyltransferase (Murphy, 1985); aadA; confers resistance to spectinomycin and streptomycin
   1482..1542    -  rep_origin     oriV (fragment): incP origin of replication
   1748..1942    -  rep_origin     pVS1 oriV: origin of replication for the Pseudomonas plasmid pVS1 (Heeb et al., 2000)
   2008..3081    -  CDS            pVS1 RepA: replication protein from the Pseudomonas plasmid pVS1 (Heeb et al., 2000)
   3510..4139    -  CDS            pVS1 StaA: stability protein from the Pseudomonas plasmid pVS1 (Heeb et al., 2000)
   4403..4427    +  misc_feature   LB T-DNA repeat: left border repeat from nopaline C58 T-DNA
   4996..5337    +  promoter       CaMV 35S promoter: strong constitutive promoter from cauliflower mosaic virus
   5532..6488    +  CDS            TurboID: mutant of the E. coli biotin ligase BioID engineered for improved catalytic efficiency (Branon et al., 2018)
   6522..6774    +  terminator     NOS terminator: nopaline synthase terminator and poly(A) signal
   6835..6859    +  misc_feature   RB T-DNA repeat: right border repeat from nopaline C58 T-DNA
   6982..7570    -  rep_origin     ori: high-copy-number ColE1/pMB1/pBR322/pUC origin of replication
