[The description below was written by a language model from this plasmid's Addgene catalogue record and pLannotate feature annotations shown in this document.]
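Description:
pGG-NES-TurboID is a plant expression binary vector of about 7.6 kb, built on the LII alpha F1-2 backbone, and belongs to a toolbox of plasmids for TurboID-based proximity labeling in Nicotiana benthamiana. It is maintained in E. coli at high copy through a ColE1/pUC-type origin and selected with spectinomycin via an aadA (SmR) aminoglycoside adenylyltransferase gene. The annotation also picks up short fragments of a class 1 integron promoter and a gentamicin resistance gene just upstream of that marker. The pVS1 origin, together with the pVS1 RepA replication and StaA stability proteins, is the module commonly used to support replication and stable maintenance in Agrobacterium. This fits the stated aim of transient expression in planta, although the record does not name the delivery method.

The payload lies between the nopaline-type left and right T-DNA border repeats, which define the segment transferred into plant cells. There, the strong constitutive CaMV 35S promoter drives an NES-3xHA-TurboID fusion, terminated by the NOS terminator and polyadenylation signal. TurboID is an engineered, highly active variant of the E. coli biotin ligase BirA that biotinylates nearby proteins. The nuclear export signal, derived from the heat stable inhibitor PKI, is intended to keep the enzyme out of the nucleus, and the 3xHA tag allows immunodetection. The feature table annotates only the TurboID coding region, so the NES and HA tags are known from the catalogue entry alone. The 3xHA-TurboID portion was amplified from a mammalian TurboID plasmid, and a silent C249A change was introduced that leaves the protein sequence unaltered. No plant selectable marker is annotated within the T-DNA. The record does not spell out the construct's experimental role beyond transient expression, though a free, compartment-restricted TurboID of this kind plausibly serves as a reference for labeling experiments with bait fusions.
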