Addgene plasmid #209393: pGG-NES-TurboID
Purpose: Transiently expressing TurboID fused with a nuclear export signal (NES) in planta
Depositing lab: Rosa Lozano-Durán. Depositing organization: Center for Plant Molecular Biology (ZMBP). Publication: The Ti-TAN plasmid toolbox for TurboID-based proximity labeling assays in Nicotiana benthamiana. Tan H, Zhou Y, Dinius E, Lozano-Duran R. J Integr Plant Biol. 2024 Jan 31. doi: 10.1111/jipb.13610. PubMed 38294100.
Backbone
  Vector backbone: LII alpha F1-2
  Backbone manufacturer: Parniske lab
  Vector type: Plant Expression
Growth in bacteria
  Bacterial resistance: Spectinomycin, 50 μg/mL
  Growth temperature: 37°C
  Growth strain: DH5alpha
  Copy number: High Copy
Gene/Insert
  Gene/Insert name: NES-3XHA-TurboID
  Species: (TurboID) BirA from E. coli;NES is from HEAT STABLE INHIBITOR (PKI) .
  Mutation: TurboID gene sequence C249A
  Promoter: Cauliflower mosaic virus (CaMV) 35S promoter
  Cloning method: Unknown
  Sequencing primers: 5′ 35S promoter; 3′ ACCGCGCGCGATAATTTAT
Terms and licenses: Academic/Nonprofit Terms; Industry Terms: Not Available to Industry
Depositor comments: 3XHA-TurboID sequence was amplified from 3xHA-TurboID-NLS_pCDNA3 (Addgene#107171). The 249th nucleotide cytosine (C) of TurboID was changed to adenine (A) without affecting the TurboID protein sequence.
How to cite: pGG-NES-TurboID was a gift from Rosa Lozano-Durán (Addgene plasmid # 209393 ; http://n2t.net/addgene:209393 ; RRID:Addgene_209393)
